Addgene plasmid #84632: pcDNA3-JNKAR1-NES
Purpose: Unimolecular, FRET-based JNK activity reporter; cytosol targeted
Depositing lab: Jin Zhang. Depositing organization: University of California, San Diego (UCSD). Publication: Visualization of Compartmentalized Kinase Activity Dynamics Using Adaptable BimKARs. Depry C, Mehta S, Li R, Zhang J. Chem Biol. 2015 Nov 19;22(11):1470-9. doi: 10.1016/j.chembiol.2015.10.004. Epub 2015 Nov 5. PubMed 26548610.
Backbone
  Vector backbone: pcDNA3
  Backbone manufacturer: Invitrogen
  Backbone size w/o insert (bp): 5500
  Total vector size (bp): 7473
  Vector type: Mammalian Expression
  Selectable markers: Neomycin (select with G418)
Growth in bacteria
  Bacterial resistance: Ampicillin, 100 μg/mL
  Growth temperature: 37°C
  Growth strain: DH5alpha
  Copy number: High Copy
Gene/Insert
  Gene/Insert name: ECFP-FHA1-JNKsubDD-Citrine-NES (alt name: JNKAR1-NES)
  Species: S. cerevisiae (budding yeast), Synthetic
  Insert size (bp): 2001
  Promoter: CMV
  Tag / fusion protein: ECFP (N terminal on insert); Citrine (C terminal on insert); Nuclear export signal (NES) (C terminal on insert); 6xHis (N terminal on backbone); T7 tag (gene 10 leader) - Xpress (TM) tag (N terminal on backbone)
  Cloning method: Restriction Enzyme; 5′ cloning site BamHI (not destroyed); 3′ cloning site EcoRI (not destroyed)
  Sequencing primers: 5′ T7 forward; 3′ BGH reverse
Terms and licenses: Academic/Nonprofit Terms; Industry Terms: Not Available to Industry
How to cite: pcDNA3-JNKAR1-NES was a gift from Jin Zhang (Addgene plasmid # 84632 ; http://n2t.net/addgene:84632 ; RRID:Addgene_84632)
