[The description below was written by a language model from this plasmid's Addgene catalogue record and pLannotate feature annotations shown in this document.]
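Description:
pcDNA3-JNKAR1-NES is a mammalian expression plasmid of about 7.5 kb, built on the pcDNA3 backbone, that encodes a cytosol-targeted, single-chain FRET reporter of c-Jun N-terminal kinase (JNK) activity. It is propagated in E. coli through a high-copy ColE1/pUC-type origin with ampicillin selection (AmpR). It also carries an f1 origin and an SV40 promoter-driven neomycin resistance cassette with an SV40 poly(A) signal, which allows G418 selection of stably transfected mammalian cells.

The roughly 2 kb insert was cloned between BamHI and EcoRI. It is transcribed from the CMV immediate-early enhancer/promoter and terminated by the bovine growth hormone polyadenylation signal; flanking T7 and SP6 promoters are also present. The open reading frame begins with backbone-derived 6xHis, T7 gene 10 leader and Xpress epitope tags. These are followed by ECFP as the FRET donor and then the FHA1 phosphothreonine-binding domain, annotated as a fragment of yeast Rad53. Next comes a JNK substrate and docking-domain segment (JNKsubDD), part of which the annotation matches to human JDP2, and then Citrine as the acceptor. A C-terminal nuclear export signal, annotated as the HIV Rev type, confines the sensor to the cytoplasm.

In reporters of this design, phosphorylation of the substrate by the kinase promotes its intramolecular binding to FHA1. This alters the distance or orientation between the two fluorescent proteins and therefore the cyan-to-yellow FRET ratio. The construct is intended for live-cell imaging of JNK activity dynamics specifically in the cytosol. A few short annotated fragments, such as the truncated HIV LTR, ble, lacI and capTEV hits, are probably incidental matches to backbone or tag sequence rather than functional elements.
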