Features (pLannotate 1.2.2; 28 found; start..end, strand, type, name):
      1..21      +  CDS            capTEV™ (fragment): composite tag for in vivo biotinylation, TEV protease cleavage, and 6xHis tagging
     22..54      +  CDS            T7 tag (gene 10 leader): leader peptide from bacteriophage T7 gene 10 promotes efficient translation in E. coli
     58..81      +  CDS            Xpress™ tag: Xpress™ epitope tag, including an enterokinase recognition and cleavage site
     94..771     +  CDS            Enhanced Cyan-Emitting GFP: Enhanced Cyan-Emitting GFP is a basic (constitutively fluorescent) cyan fluorescent protein published in 2002, derived from Aequorea victoria.
    781..1203    +  CDS            RAD53 (fragment): RAD53_YEAST - Also known as MEC2, SAD1, SPK1. Experimental evidence at protein level: Swiss-Prot protein existence level 1. Controls S-phase checkpoint as well as G1 and G2 DNA damage checkpoints. Phosphorylates proteins on serine, threonine, and tyrosine. Prevents entry into anaphase and mitotic exit after DNA damage via regulation of the Polo kinase CDC5. Seems to be involved in the phosphorylation of RPH1. From Saccharomyces cerevisiae (strain ATCC 204508 / S288c) (Baker's yeast).
   1252..1311    +  CDS            JDP2 (fragment): JDP2_HUMAN - Experimental evidence at protein level: Swiss-Prot protein existence level 1. Component of the AP-1 transcription factor that represses transactivation mediated by the Jun family of proteins. Involved in a variety of transcriptional responses associated with AP-1 such as UV- induced apoptosis, cell differentiation, tumorigenesis and antitumogeneris. Can also function as a repressor by recruiting histone deacetylase 3/HDAC3 to the promoter region of JUN. May control transcription via direct regulation of the modification of histones and the assembly of chromatin. From Homo sapiens
   1336..2052    +  CDS            mCitrine: mCitrine is a basic (constitutively fluorescent) yellow fluorescent protein published in 2001, derived from Aequorea victoria.
   2059..2085    +  CDS            NES: nuclear export signal from the HIV Rev protein (Fischer et al., 1995)
   2104..2122    -  promoter       SP6 promoter: promoter for bacteriophage SP6 RNA polymerase
   2148..2372    +  polyA_signal   bGH poly(A) signal: bovine growth hormone polyadenylation signal
   2376..2397    +  promoter       SV40 promoter (fragment): SV40 enhancer and early promoter
   2418..2846    +  rep_origin     f1 ori (sequence partly withheld): f1 bacteriophage origin of replication; arrow indicates direction of (+) strand synthesis
   2860..3189    +  promoter       SV40 promoter: SV40 enhancer and early promoter
   3256..4047    +  CDS            neo: KKA2_KLEPN - Also known as kan, nptII. Experimental evidence at protein level: Swiss-Prot protein existence level 1. Resistance to kanamycin, neomycin, paromomycin, ribostamycin, butirosin and gentamicin B. From Klebsiella pneumoniae.
   4071..4229    +  CDS            ble (fragment): BLE_KLEPN - Experimental evidence at protein level: Swiss-Prot protein existence level 1. Binding protein with a strong affinity to the bleomycin family of antibiotics. Binds to CL990; an antimitotic-antibiotic compound. From Klebsiella pneumoniae.
   4224..4345    +  polyA_signal   SV40 poly(A) signal: SV40 polyadenylation signal
   4418..4434    -  protein_bind   lac operator: The lac repressor binds to the lac operator to inhibit transcription in E. coli. This inhibition can be relieved by adding lactose or isopropyl-β-D-thiogalactopyranoside (IPTG). lac repressor encoded by lacI
   4442..4472    -  promoter       lac promoter: promoter for the E. coli lac operon
   4487..4508    -  protein_bind   CAP binding site: CAP binding activates transcription in the presence of cAMP. E. coli catabolite activator protein
   4521..4613    -  CDS            lacI (fragment): lac repressor; lacI; The lac repressor binds to the lac operator to inhibit transcription in E. coli. This inhibition can be relieved by adding lactose or isopropyl-β-D-thiogalactopyranoside (IPTG).
   4796..5384    -  rep_origin     ori: high-copy-number ColE1/pMB1/pBR322/pUC origin of replication
   5555..6415    -  CDS            AmpR: β-lactamase; bla; confers resistance to ampicillin, carbenicillin, and related antibiotics
   6416..6520    -  promoter       AmpR promoter: bla
   6579..6631    -  misc_feature   bom (fragment): basis of mobility region from pBR322
   6786..7165    +  enhancer       CMV enhancer: human cytomegalovirus immediate early enhancer
   7166..7369    +  promoter       CMV promoter: human cytomegalovirus (CMV) immediate early promoter
   7365..7398    +  LTR            5' LTR (truncated) (fragment): truncated 5' long terminal repeat (LTR) from HIV-1
   7414..7432    +  promoter       T7 promoter: promoter for bacteriophage T7 RNA polymerase
>Addgene plasmid #84632 | pcDNA3-JNKAR1-NES | addgene full sequence | sequence record 176128 | Addgene NGS Result
CATCATCATCATCATCATGGTATGGCTAGCATGACTGGTGGACAGCAAATGGGTCGGGATCTGTACGACG
ATGACGATAAGGATCCCATGGTGAGCAAGGGCGAGGAGCTGTTCACCGGGGTGGTGCCCATCCTGGTCGA
GCTGGACGGCGACGTAAACGGCCACAGGTTCAGCGTGTCCGGCGAGGGCGAGGGCGATGCCACCTACGGC
AAGCTGACCCTGAAGTTCATCTGCACCACCGGCAAGCTGCCCGTGCCCTGGCCCACCCTCGTGACCACCC
TGACCTGGGGCGTGCAGTGCTTCAGCCGCTACCCCGACCACATGAAGCAGCACGACTTCTTCAAGTCCGC
CATGCCCGAAGGCTACGTCCAGGAGCGTACCATCTTCTTCAAGGACGACGGCAACTACAAGACCCGCGCC
GAGGTGAAGTTCGAGGGCGACACCCTGGTGAACCGCATCGAGCTGAAGGGCATCGACTTCAAGGAGGACG
GCAACATCCTGGGGCACAAGCTGGAGTACAACTACATCAGCCACAACGTCTATATCACCGCCGACAAGCA
GAAGAACGGCATCAAGGCCCACTTCAAGATCCGCCACAACATCGAGGACGGCAGCGTGCAGCTCGCCGAC
CACTACCAGCAGAACACCCCCATCGGCGACGGCCCCGTGCTGCTGCCCGACAACCACTACCTGAGCACCC
AGTCCAAGCTGAGCAAAGACCCCAACGAGAAGCGCGATCACATGGTCCTGCTGGAGTTCGTGACCGCCGC
CCGCATGCATAAGTTTTCTCAAGAACAGATCGGCGAAAACATTGTGTGCAGGGTCATTTGTACCACGGGT
CAAATTCCCATCCGAGATTTGTCAGCTGATATTTCACAAGTGCTTAAGGAAAAACGATCCATAAAGAAAG
TTTGGACATTTGGTAGAAACCCAGCCTGTGACTATCATTTAGGAAACATTTCAAGACTGTCAAATAAGCA
TTTCCAAATACTACTAGGAGAAGACGGTAACCTTTTATTGAATGACATTTCCACTAATGGGACCTGGTTA
AATGGGCAAAAAGTCGAGAAGAACAGCAATCAGTTACTGTCTCAAGGTGATGAAATAACCGTTGGTGTAG
GCGTGGAATCAGATATTTTATCTCTGGTCATTTTCATAAACGACAAATTTAAGCAGTGCCTCGAGCAGAA
CAAAGTTGATCGCTCTGCAGGTAAGCCAGGCAGCGGCGAGGGCAGCACCAAGGGCCTGGTCGACAGTGTC
AAGACCCCCGAGGATGAAGGCAACCCACTGCTCGAGCAGCTCGAGAAGAAGGGCGGCACCGGCGGCAGCG
AGCTCATGGTGAGCAAGGGCGAGGAGCTGTTCACCGGGGTGGTGCCCATCCTGGTCGAGCTGGACGGCGA
CGTAAACGGCCACAAGTTCAGCGTGTCCGGCGAGGGCGAGGGCGATGCCACCTACGGCAAGCTGACCCTG
AAGTTCATCTGCACCACCGGCAAGCTGCCCGTGCCCTGGCCCACCCTCGTGACCACCTTCGGCTACGGCC
TGATGTGCTTCGCCCGCTACCCCGACCACATGAAGCAGCACGACTTCTTCAAGTCCGCCATGCCCGAAGG
CTACGTCCAGGAGCGCACCATCTTCTTCAAGGACGACGGCAACTACAAGACCCGCGCCGAGGTGAAGTTC
GAGGGCGACACCCTGGTGAACCGCATCGAGCTGAAGGGCATCGACTTCAAGGAGGACGGCAACATCCTGG
GGCACAAGCTGGAGTACAACTACAACAGCCACAACGTCTATATCATGGCCGACAAGCAGAAGAACGGCAT
CAAGGTGAACTTCAAGATCCGCCACAACATCGAGGACGGCAGCGTGCAGCTCGCCGACCACTACCAGCAG
AACACCCCCATCGGCGACGGCCCCGTGCTGCTGCCCGACAACCACTACCTGAGCTACCAGTCCAAGCTGA
GCAAAGACCCCAACGAGAAGCGCGATCACATGGTCCTGCTGGAGTTCGTGACCGCCGCCGGGATCACTCT
CGGCATGGACGAGCTGTACAAGGAATTCCTGCCCCCCCTGGAGCGCCTGACCCTGTAATCTAGAGGGCCC
TATTCTATAGTGTCACCTAAATGCTAGAGCTCGCTGATCAGCCTCGACTGTGCCTTCTAGTTGCCAGCCA
TCTGTTGTTTGCCCCTCCCCCGTGCCTTCCTTGACCCTGGAAGGTGCCACTCCCACTGTCCTTTCCTAAT
AAAATGAGGAAATTGCATCGCATTGTCTGAGTAGGTGTCATTCTATTCTGGGGGGTGGGGTGGGGCAGGA
CAGCAAGGGGGAGGATTGGGAAGACAATAGCAGGCATGCTGGGGATGCGGTGGGCTCTATGGCTTCTGAG
GCGGAAAGAACCAGCTGGGGCTCTAGGGGGTATCCCC
[124 nt withheld, positions 2418-2541]
C
[91 nt withheld, positions 2543-2633]
A
[49 nt withheld, positions 2635-2683]
CCTTTGACGTTGGAGTCCACGTTCTTT
[37 nt withheld, positions 2711-2747]
ACCCTATCTCGGTCTATTCTTTTGATTTATAAGGGATTTTGCCGATTTCGGCCTATTGGTTAAAAAATGA
GCTGATTTAACAAAAATTTAACGCGAATTAATTCTGTGGAATGTGTGTCAGTTAGGGTGTGGAAAGTCCC
CAGGCTCCCCAGCAGGCAGAAGTATGCAAAGCATGCATCTCAATTAGTCAGCAACCAGGTGTGGAAAGTC
CCCAGGCTCCCCAGCAGGCAGAAGTATGCAAAGCATGCATCTCAATTAGTCAGCAACCATAGTCCCGCCC
CTAACTCCGCCCATCCCGCCCCTAACTCCGCCCAGTTCCGCCCATTCTCCGCCCCATGGCTGACTAATTT
TTTTTATTTATGCAGAGGCCGAGGCCGCCTCTGCCTCTGAGCTATTCCAGAAGTAGTGAGGAGGCTTTTT
TGGAGGCCTAGGCTTTTGCAAAAAGCTCCCGGGAGCTTGTATATCCATTTTCGGATCTGATCAAGAGACA
GGATGAGGATCGTTTCGCATGATTGAACAAGATGGATTGCACGCAGGTTCTCCGGCCGCTTGGGTGGAGA
GGCTATTCGGCTATGACTGGGCACAACAGACAATCGGCTGCTCTGATGCCGCCGTGTTCCGGCTGTCAGC
GCAGGGGCGCCCGGTTCTTTTTGTCAAGACCGACCTGTCCGGTGCCCTGAATGAACTGCAGGACGAGGCA
GCGCGGCTATCGTGGCTGGCCACGACGGGCGTTCCTTGCGCAGCTGTGCTCGACGTTGTCACTGAAGCGG
GAAGGGACTGGCTGCTATTGGGCGAAGTGCCGGGGCAGGATCTCCTGTCATCTCACCTTGCTCCTGCCGA
GAAAGTATCCATCATGGCTGATGCAATGCGGCGGCTGCATACGCTTGATCCGGCTACCTGCCCATTCGAC
CACCAAGCGAAACATCGCATCGAGCGAGCACGTACTCGGATGGAAGCCGGTCTTGTCGATCAGGATGATC
TGGACGAAGAGCATCAGGGGCTCGCGCCAGCCGAACTGTTCGCCAGGCTCAAGGCGCGCATGCCCGACGG
CGAGGATCTCGTCGTGACCCATGGCGATGCCTGCTTGCCGAATATCATGGTGGAAAATGGCCGCTTTTCT
GGATTCATCGACTGTGGCCGGCTGGGTGTGGCGGACCGCTATCAGGACATAGCGTTGGCTACCCGTGATA
TTGCTGAAGAGCTTGGCGGCGAATGGGCTGACCGCTTCCTCGTGCTTTACGGTATCGCCGCTCCCGATTC
GCAGCGCATCGCCTTCTATCGCCTTCTTGACGAGTTCTTCTGAGCGGGACTCTGGGGTTCGAAATGACCG
ACCAAGCGACGCCCAACCTGCCATCACGAGATTTCGATTCCACCGCCGCCTTCTATGAAAGGTTGGGCTT
CGGAATCGTTTTCCGGGACGCCGGCTGGATGATCCTCCAGCGCGGGGATCTCATGCTGGAGTTCTTCGCC
CACCCCAACTTGTTTATTGCAGCTTATAATGGTTACAAATAAAGCAATAGCATCACAAATTTCACAAATA
AAGCATTTTTTTCACTGCATTCTAGTTGTGGTTTGTCCAAACTCATCAATGTATCTTATCATGTCTGTAT
ACCGTCGACCTCTAGCTAGAGCTTGGCGTAATCATGGTCATAGCTGTTTCCTGTGTGAAATTGTTATCCG
CTCACAATTCCACACAACATACGAGCCGGAAGCATAAAGTGTAAAGCCTGGGGTGCCTAATGAGTGAGCT
AACTCACATTAATTGCGTTGCGCTCACTGCCCGCTTTCCAGTCGGGAAACCTGTCGTGCCAGCTGCATTA
ATGAATCGGCCAACGCGCGGGGAGAGGCGGTTTGCGTATTGGGCGCTCTTCCGCTTCCTCGCTCACTGAC
TCGCTGCGCTCGGTCGTTCGGCTGCGGCGAGCGGTATCAGCTCACTCAAAGGCGGTAATACGGTTATCCA
CAGAATCAGGGGATAACGCAGGAAAGAACATGTGAGCAAAAGGCCAGCAAAAGGCCAGGAACCGTAAAAA
GGCCGCGTTGCTGGCGTTTTTCCATAGGCTCCGCCCCCCTGACGAGCATCACAAAAATCGACGCTCAAGT
CAGAGGTGGCGAAACCCGACAGGACTATAAAGATACCAGGCGTTTCCCCCTGGAAGCTCCCTCGTGCGCT
CTCCTGTTCCGACCCTGCCGCTTACCGGATACCTGTCCGCCTTTCTCCCTTCGGGAAGCGTGGCGCTTTC
TCATAGCTCACGCTGTAGGTATCTCAGTTCGGTGTAGGTCGTTCGCTCCAAGCTGGGCTGTGTGCACGAA
CCCCCCGTTCAGCCCGACCGCTGCGCCTTATCCGGTAACTATCGTCTTGAGTCCAACCCGGTAAGACACG
ACTTATCGCCACTGGCAGCAGCCACTGGTAACAGGATTAGCAGAGCGAGGTATGTAGGCGGTGCTACAGA
GTTCTTGAAGTGGTGGCCTAACTACGGCTACACTAGAAGAACAGTATTTGGTATCTGCGCTCTGCTGAAG
CCAGTTACCTTCGGAAAAAGAGTTGGTAGCTCTTGATCCGGCAAACAAACCACCGCTGGTAGCGGTGGTT
TTTTTGTTTGCAAGCAGCAGATTACGCGCAGAAAAAAAGGATCTCAAGAAGATCCTTTGATCTTTTCTAC
GGGGTCTGACGCTCAGTGGAACGAAAACTCACGTTAAGGGATTTTGGTCATGAGATTATCAAAAAGGATC
TTCACCTAGATCCTTTTAAATTAAAAATGAAGTTTTAAATCAATCTAAAGTATATATGAGTAAACTTGGT
CTGACAGTTACCAATGCTTAATCAGTGAGGCACCTATCTCAGCGATCTGTCTATTTCGTTCATCCATAGT
TGCCTGACTCCCCGTCGTGTAGATAACTACGATACGGGAGGGCTTACCATCTGGCCCCAGTGCTGCAATG
ATACCGCGAGACCCACGCTCACCGGCTCCAGATTTATCAGCAATAAACCAGCCAGCCGGAAGGGCCGAGC
GCAGAAGTGGTCCTGCAACTTTATCCGCCTCCATCCAGTCTATTAATTGTTGCCGGGAAGCTAGAGTAAG
TAGTTCGCCAGTTAATAGTTTGCGCAACGTTGTTGCCATTGCTACAGGCATCGTGGTGTCACGCTCGTCG
TTTGGTATGGCTTCATTCAGCTCCGGTTCCCAACGATCAAGGCGAGTTACATGATCCCCCATGTTGTGCA
AAAAAGCGGTTAGCTCCTTCGGTCCTCCGATCGTTGTCAGAAGTAAGTTGGCCGCAGTGTTATCACTCAT
GGTTATGGCAGCACTGCATAATTCTCTTACTGTCATGCCATCCGTAAGATGCTTTTCTGTGACTGGTGAG
TACTCAACCAAGTCATTCTGAGAATAGTGTATGCGGCGACCGAGTTGCTCTTGCCCGGCGTCAATACGGG
ATAATACCGCGCCACATAGCAGAACTTTAAAAGTGCTCATCATTGGAAAACGTTCTTCGGGGCGAAAACT
CTCAAGGATCTTACCGCTGTTGAGATCCAGTTCGATGTAACCCACTCGTGCACCCAACTGATCTTCAGCA
TCTTTTACTTTCACCAGCGTTTCTGGGTGAGCAAAAACAGGAAGGCAAAATGCCGCAAAAAAGGGAATAA
GGGCGACACGGAAATGTTGAATACTCATACTCTTCCTTTTTCAATATTATTGAAGCATTTATCAGGGTTA
TTGTCTCATGAGCGGATACATATTTGAATGTATTTAGAAAAATAAACAAATAGGGGTTCCGCGCACATTT
CCCCGAAAAGTGCCACCTGACGTCGACGGATCGGGAGATCTCCCGATCCCCTATGGTGCACTCTCAGTAC
AATCTGCTCTGATGCCGCATAGTTAAGCCAGTATCTGCTCCCTGCTTGTGTGTTGGAGGTCGCTGAGTAG
TGCGCGAGCAAAATTTAAGCTACAACAAGGCAAGGCTTGACCGACAATTGCATGAAGAATCTGCTTAGGG
TTAGGCGTTTTGCGCTGCTTCGCGATGTACGGGCCAGATATACGCGTTGACATTGATTATTGACTAGTTA
TTAATAGTAATCAATTACGGGGTCATTAGTTCATAGCCCATATATGGAGTTCCGCGTTACATAACTTACG
GTAAATGGCCCGCCTGGCTGACCGCCCAACGACCCCCGCCCATTGACGTCAATAATGACGTATGTTCCCA
TAGTAACGCCAATAGGGACTTTCCATTGACGTCAATGGGTGGAGTATTTACGGTAAACTGCCCACTTGGC
AGTACATCAAGTGTATCATATGCCAAGTACGCCCCCTATTGACGTCAATGACGGTAAATGGCCCGCCTGG
CATTATGCCCAGTACATGACCTTATGGGACTTTCCTACTTGGCAGTACATCTACGTATTAGTCATCGCTA
TTACCATGGTGATGCGGTTTTGGCAGTACATCAATGGGCGTGGATAGCGGTTTGACTCACGGGGATTTCC
AAGTCTCCACCCCATTGACGTCAATGGGAGTTTGTTTTGGCACCAAAATCAACGGGACTTTCCAAAATGT
CGTAACAACTCCGCCCCATTGACGCAAATGGGCGGTAGGCGTGTACGGTGGGAGGTCTATATAAGCAGAG
CTCTCTGGCTAACTAGAGAACCCACTGCTTACTGGCTTATCGAAATTAATACGACTCACTATAGGGAGAC
CCAAGCTTGCGGCCGCCACCATGGTGCGGGGTTCT
